Addgene plasmid #110570: pYZ011
Purpose: expression of GST-mSTH(A14Q)
Depositing lab: James Fleckenstein. Depositing organization: Washington University in Saint Louis. Publication: Molecular determinants of enterotoxigenic Escherichia coli heat-stable toxin secretion and delivery. Zhu Y, Luo Q, Davis SM, Westra C, Vickers TJ, Fleckenstein JM. Infect Immun. 2018 Aug 20. pii: IAI.00526-18. doi: 10.1128/IAI.00526-18. PubMed 30126899.
Backbone
  Vector backbone: pGEX-4t1
  Backbone manufacturer: GE
  Backbone size w/o insert (bp): 4969
  Total vector size (bp): 5047
  Vector type: Bacterial Expression
Growth in bacteria
  Bacterial resistance: Ampicillin, 100 μg/mL
  Growth temperature: 37°C
  Growth strain: DH5alpha
  Copy number: Unknown
Gene/Insert
  Gene/Insert name: sta2 (alt names: linker sequence + mature ST-H sequence from H10407; from heat-stable enterotoxin A2 precursor (STA2))
  Species: Escherichia coli ETEC H10407
  Insert size (bp): 87
  Mutation: GCT codon corresponding to Amino Acid 14 of the mature ST-H peptide on pCW002 was mutated to CAA leading to an A14Q mutation on the new plasmid
  GenBank ID: NC_017724.1
  Promoter: pTac
  Tag / fusion protein: GST (N terminal on backbone)
  Cloning method: Restriction Enzyme; 5′ cloning site BamH1 (not destroyed); 3′ cloning site EcoR1 (not destroyed)
  Sequencing primers: 5′ AGCGGATAACAATTTCACACAGG; 3′ CCGGGAGCTGCATGTGTCAGAGG
Terms and licenses: Academic/Nonprofit Terms; Industry Terms: Not Available to Industry
How to cite: pYZ011 was a gift from James Fleckenstein (Addgene plasmid # 110570)
