[The description below was written by a language model from this plasmid's Addgene catalogue record and pLannotate feature annotations shown in this document.]
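Description:
pYZ011 is a bacterial expression plasmid built on the pGEX-4T-1 backbone for producing a glutathione S-transferase fusion to a mutant form of the mature heat-stable enterotoxin ST-H from enterotoxigenic Escherichia coli strain H10407. The total size is 5,047 bp. It replicates in E. coli from a ColE1/pMB1-type origin and is selected with ampicillin through the β-lactamase (AmpR) gene and its own promoter. The feature table also picks up backbone remnants typical of pGEX vectors, including a lac promoter/operator with a lacZα fragment and short fragments of rop and bom.

The expression cassette is driven by the tac promoter, a strong trp/lac hybrid, followed by a lac operator. The plasmid carries its own lacI gene, so transcription is held off by the lac repressor and can be induced with IPTG. Downstream lies the Schistosoma japonicum GST coding sequence, which serves as an N-terminal fusion partner and affinity handle for glutathione-based purification. An 87 bp insert, cloned between BamHI and EcoRI sites that both remain intact, supplies a linker sequence followed by the mature ST-H peptide derived from the sta2 (STA2 precursor) gene; the annotation detects this as a fragment of an E. coli heat-stable enterotoxin. Relative to the parent plasmid pCW002, the codon for residue 14 of the mature peptide was changed from alanine to glutamine (A14Q).

The stated purpose is expression of GST-mSTH(A14Q). The associated work concerns the molecular determinants of heat-stable toxin secretion and delivery, but the record does not state the functional consequence of the A14Q substitution.
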