Features (pLannotate 1.2.2; 18 found; start..end, strand, type, name):
      1..78      +  promoter       lacI promoter: lacI
     79..1161    +  CDS            lacI: lac repressor; lacI; The lac repressor binds to the lac operator to inhibit transcription in E. coli. This inhibition can be relieved by adding lactose or isopropyl-β-D-thiogalactopyranoside (IPTG).
   1174..1195    +  protein_bind   CAP binding site: CAP binding activates transcription in the presence of cAMP. E. coli catabolite activator protein
   1210..1240    +  promoter       lac promoter: promoter for the E. coli lac operon
   1248..1264    +  protein_bind   lac operator: The lac repressor binds to the lac operator to inhibit transcription in E. coli. This inhibition can be relieved by adding lactose or isopropyl-β-D-thiogalactopyranoside (IPTG). lac repressor encoded by lacI
   1284..1457    +  CDS            lacZα: LacZα fragment of β-galactosidase; lacZ fragment
   1721..1837    -  CDS            yciV (fragment): RNAAM_ECOLI - Also known as trpH From Escherichia coli (strain K12).
   1913..1941    +  promoter       tac promoter: strong E. coli promoter; hybrid between the trp and lac UV5 promoters
   1949..1965    +  protein_bind   lac operator: The lac repressor binds to the lac operator to inhibit transcription in E. coli. This inhibition can be relieved by adding lactose or isopropyl-β-D-thiogalactopyranoside (IPTG). lac repressor encoded by lacI
   1988..2641    +  CDS            GST26_SCHJA: Experimental evidence at protein level: Swiss-Prot protein existence level 1. GST isoenzymes appear to play a central role in the parasite detoxification system. Other functions are also suspected including a role in increasing the solubility of haematin in the parasite gut. From Schistosoma japonicum (Blood fluke).
   2666..2689    -  misc_feature   MCS (fragment): pUC18/19 multiple cloning site
   2699..2743    +  CDS            HSTB_ECOLX (fragment): Experimental evidence at protein level: Swiss-Prot protein existence level 1. Toxin which activates the particulate form of guanylate cyclase and increases cyclic GMP levels within the host intestinal epithelial cells. From Escherichia coli.
   2794..2833    +  CDS            rop (fragment): Rop protein, which maintains plasmids at low copy number; rop
   2935..2975    +  misc_feature   bom (fragment): basis of mobility region from pBR322
   3080..3184    +  promoter       AmpR promoter: bla
   3185..4045    +  CDS            AmpR: β-lactamase; bla; confers resistance to ampicillin, carbenicillin, and related antibiotics
   4216..4804    +  rep_origin     ori: high-copy-number ColE1/pMB1/pBR322/pUC origin of replication
   4990..5041    -  misc_feature   bom (fragment): basis of mobility region from pBR322
>Addgene plasmid #110570 | pYZ011 | addgene full sequence | sequence record 297060 | Addgene NGS Result
GACACCATCGAATGGCGCAAAACCTTTCGCGGTATGGCATGATAGCGCCCGGAAGAGAGTCAATTCAGGG
TGGTGAATGTGAAACCAGTAACGTTATACGATGTCGCAGAGTATGCCGGTGTCTCTTATCAGACCGTTTC
CCGCGTGGTGAACCAGGCCAGCCACGTTTCTGCGAAAACGCGGGAAAAAGTGGAAGCGGCGATGGCGGAG
CTGAATTACATTCCCAACCGCGTGGCACAACAACTGGCGGGCAAACAGTCGTTGCTGATTGGCGTTGCCA
CCTCCAGTCTGGCCCTGCACGCGCCGTCGCAAATTGTCGCGGCGATTAAATCTCGCGCCGATCAACTGGG
TGCCAGCGTGGTGGTGTCGATGGTAGAACGAAGCGGCGTCGAAGCCTGTAAAGCGGCGGTGCACAATCTT
CTCGCGCAACGCGTCAGTGGGCTGATCATTAACTATCCGCTGGATGACCAGGATGCCATTGCTGTGGAAG
CTGCCTGCACTAATGTTCCGGCGTTATTTCTTGATGTCTCTGACCAGACACCCATCAACAGTATTATTTT
CTCCCATGAAGACGGTACGCGACTGGGCGTGGAGCATCTGGTCGCATTGGGTCACCAGCAAATCGCGCTG
TTAGCGGGCCCATTAAGTTCTGTCTCGGCGCGTCTGCGTCTGGCTGGCTGGCATAAATATCTCACTCGCA
ATCAAATTCAGCCGATAGCGGAACGGGAAGGCGACTGGAGTGCCATGTCCGGTTTTCAACAAACCATGCA
AATGCTGAATGAGGGCATCGTTCCCACTGCGATGCTGGTTGCCAACGATCAGATGGCGCTGGGCGCAATG
CGCGCCATTACCGAGTCCGGGCTGCGCGTTGGTGCGGATATCTCGGTAGTGGGATACGACGATACCGAAG
ACAGCTCATGTTATATCCCGCCGTTAACCACCATCAAACAGGATTTTCGCCTGCTGGGGCAAACCAGCGT
GGACCGCTTGCTGCAACTCTCTCAGGGCCAGGCGGTGAAGGGCAATCAGCTGTTGCCCGTCTCACTGGTG
AAAAGAAAAACCACCCTGGCGCCCAATACGCAAACCGCCTCTCCCCGCGCGTTGGCCGATTCATTAATGC
AGCTGGCACGACAGGTTTCCCGACTGGAAAGCGGGCAGTGAGCGCAACGCAATTAATGTAAGTTAGCTCA
CTCATTAGGCACCCCAGGCTTTACACTTTATGCTTCCGGCTCGTATGTTGTGTGGAATTGTGAGCGGATA
ACAATTTCACACAGGAAACAGCTATGACCATGATTACGGATTCACTGGCCGTCGTTTTACAACGTCGTGA
CTGGGAAAACCCTGGCGTTACCCAACTTAATCGCCTTGCAGCACATCCCCCTTTCGCCAGCTGGCGTAAT
AGCGAAGAGGCCCGCACCGATCGCCCTTCCCAACAGTTGCGCAGCCTGAATGGCGAATGGCGCTTTGCCT
GGTTTCCGGCACCAGAAGCGGTGCCGGAAAGCTGGCTGGAGTGCGATCTTCCTGAGGCCGATACTGTCGT
CGTCCCCTCAAACTGGCAGATGCACGGTTACGATGCGCCCATCTACACCAACGTGACCTATCCCATTACG
GTCAATCCGCCGTTTGTTCCCACGGAGAATCCGACGGGTTGTTACTCGCTCACATTTAATGTTGATGAAA
GCTGGCTACAGGAAGGCCAGACGCGAATTATTTTTGATGGCGTTGGAATTAGCTTATCGACTGCACGGTG
CACCAATGCTTCTGGCGTCAGGCAGCCATCGGAAGCTGTGGTATGGCTGTGCAGGTCGTAAATCACTGCA
TAATTCGTGTCGCTCAAGGCGCACTCCCGTTCTGGATAATGTTTTTTGCGCCGACATCATAACGGTTCTG
GCAAATATTCTGAAATGAGCTGTTGACAATTAATCATCGGCTCGTATAATGTGTGGAATTGTGAGCGGAT
AACAATTTCACACAGGAAACAGTATTCATGTCCCCTATACTAGGTTATTGGAAAATTAAGGGCCTTGTGC
AACCCACTCGACTTCTTTTGGAATATCTTGAAGAAAAATATGAAGAGCATTTGTATGAGCGCGATGAAGG
TGATAAATGGCGAAACAAAAAGTTTGAATTGGGTTTGGAGTTTCCCAATCTTCCTTATTATATTGATGGT
GATGTTAAATTAACACAGTCTATGGCCATCATACGTTATATAGCTGACAAGCACAACATGTTGGGTGGTT
GTCCAAAAGAGCGTGCAGAGATTTCAATGCTTGAAGGAGCGGTTTTGGATATTAGATACGGTGTTTCGAG
AATTGCATATAGTAAAGACTTTGAAACTCTCAAAGTTGATTTTCTTAGCAAGCTACCTGAAATGCTGAAA
ATGTTCGAAGATCGTTTATGTCATAAAACATATTTAAATGGTGATCATGTAACCCATCCTGACTTCATGT
TGTATGACGCTCTTGATGTTGTTTTATACATGGACCCAATGTGCCTGGATGCGTTCCCAAAATTAGTTTG
TTTTAAAAAACGTATTGAAGCTATCCCACAAATTGATAAGTACTTGAAATCCAGCAAGTATATAGCATGG
CCTTTGCAGGGCTGGCAAGCCACGTTTGGTGGTGGCGACCATCCTCCAAAATCGGATCTGGTTCCGCGTG
GATCCGATCCCCGGGTACCGAGCTCGAATAGTAGCAATTACTGCTGTGAATTGTGTTGTAATCCTCAATG
TACCGGGTGCTATTGAGAATTCCCGGGTCGACTCGAGCGGCCGCATCGTGACTGACTGACGATCTGCCTC
GCGCGTTTCGGTGATGACGGTGAAAACCTCTGACACATGCAGCTCCCGGAGACGGTCACAGCTTGTCTGT
AAGCGGATGCCGGGAGCAGACAAGCCCGTCAGGGCGCGTCAGCGGGTGTTGGCGGGTGTCGGGGCGCAGC
CATGACCCAGTCACGTAGCGATAGCGGAGTGTATAATTCTTGAAGACGAAAGGGCCTCGTGATACGCCTA
TTTTTATAGGTTAATGTCATGATAATAATGGTTTCTTAGACGTCAGGTGGCACTTTTCGGGGAAATGTGC
GCGGAACCCCTATTTGTTTATTTTTCTAAATACATTCAAATATGTATCCGCTCATGAGACAATAACCCTG
ATAAATGCTTCAATAATATTGAAAAAGGAAGAGTATGAGTATTCAACATTTCCGTGTCGCCCTTATTCCC
TTTTTTGCGGCATTTTGCCTTCCTGTTTTTGCTCACCCAGAAACGCTGGTGAAAGTAAAAGATGCTGAAG
ATCAGTTGGGTGCACGAGTGGGTTACATCGAACTGGATCTCAACAGCGGTAAGATCCTTGAGAGTTTTCG
CCCCGAAGAACGTTTTCCAATGATGAGCACTTTTAAAGTTCTGCTATGTGGCGCGGTATTATCCCGTGTT
GACGCCGGGCAAGAGCAACTCGGTCGCCGCATACACTATTCTCAGAATGACTTGGTTGAGTACTCACCAG
TCACAGAAAAGCATCTTACGGATGGCATGACAGTAAGAGAATTATGCAGTGCTGCCATAACCATGAGTGA
TAACACTGCGGCCAACTTACTTCTGACAACGATCGGAGGACCGAAGGAGCTAACCGCTTTTTTGCACAAC
ATGGGGGATCATGTAACTCGCCTTGATCGTTGGGAACCGGAGCTGAATGAAGCCATACCAAACGACGAGC
GTGACACCACGATGCCTGCAGCAATGGCAACAACGTTGCGCAAACTATTAACTGGCGAACTACTTACTCT
AGCTTCCCGGCAACAATTAATAGACTGGATGGAGGCGGATAAAGTTGCAGGACCACTTCTGCGCTCGGCC
CTTCCGGCTGGCTGGTTTATTGCTGATAAATCTGGAGCCGGTGAGCGTGGGTCTCGCGGTATCATTGCAG
CACTGGGGCCAGATGGTAAGCCCTCCCGTATCGTAGTTATCTACACGACGGGGAGTCAGGCAACTATGGA
TGAACGAAATAGACAGATCGCTGAGATAGGTGCCTCACTGATTAAGCATTGGTAACTGTCAGACCAAGTT
TACTCATATATACTTTAGATTGATTTAAAACTTCATTTTTAATTTAAAAGGATCTAGGTGAAGATCCTTT
TTGATAATCTCATGACCAAAATCCCTTAACGTGAGTTTTCGTTCCACTGAGCGTCAGACCCCGTAGAAAA
GATCAAAGGATCTTCTTGAGATCCTTTTTTTCTGCGCGTAATCTGCTGCTTGCAAACAAAAAAACCACCG
CTACCAGCGGTGGTTTGTTTGCCGGATCAAGAGCTACCAACTCTTTTTCCGAAGGTAACTGGCTTCAGCA
GAGCGCAGATACCAAATACTGTCCTTCTAGTGTAGCCGTAGTTAGGCCACCACTTCAAGAACTCTGTAGC
ACCGCCTACATACCTCGCTCTGCTAATCCTGTTACCAGTGGCTGCTGCCAGTGGCGATAAGTCGTGTCTT
ACCGGGTTGGACTCAAGACGATAGTTACCGGATAAGGCGCAGCGGTCGGGCTGAACGGGGGGTTCGTGCA
CACAGCCCAGCTTGGAGCGAACGACCTACACCGAACTGAGATACCTACAGCGTGAGCTATGAGAAAGCGC
CACGCTTCCCGAAGGGAGAAAGGCGGACAGGTATCCGGTAAGCGGCAGGGTCGGAACAGGAGAGCGCACG
AGGGAGCTTCCAGGGGGAAACGCCTGGTATCTTTATAGTCCTGTCGGGTTTCGCCACCTCTGACTTGAGC
GTCGATTTTTGTGATGCTCGTCAGGGGGGCGGAGCCTATGGAAAAACGCCAGCAACGCGGCCTTTTTACG
GTTCCTGGCCTTTTGCTGGCCTTTTGCTCACATGTTCTTTCCTGCGTTATCCCCTGATTCTGTGGATAAC
CGTATTACCGCCTTTGAGTGAGCTGATACCGCTCGCCGCAGCCGAACGACCGAGCGCAGCGAGTCAGTGA
GCGAGGAAGCGGAAGAGCGCCTGATGCGGTATTTTCTCCTTACGCATCTGTGCGGTATTTCACACCGCAT
AAATTCC
